Addgene plasmid #190433: pSEVA63_HelperΔgIII
Purpose: M13 helper genes cloned into the pSEVA631 vector, except the minor coat protein coding gene gIII (also called gp3, or g3p). This plasmid does not carry an M13 packaging signal.
Depositing lab: Manish Kushwaha. Depositing organization: INRAE Jouy-en-Josas. Publication: Phage-mediated intercellular CRISPRi for biocomputation in bacterial consortia. Pujar A, Pathania A, Hopper C, Pandi A, Calderon CR, Fugger M, Nowak T, Kushwaha M. Nucleic Acids Res. 2024 Dec 27:gkae1256. doi: 10.1093/nar/gkae1256. PubMed 39727169.
Backbone
  Vector backbone: pSEVA631
  Vector type: Synthetic Biology
Growth in bacteria
  Bacterial resistance: Gentamicin, 10 μg/mL
  Growth temperature: 37°C
  Growth strain: DH5alpha
  Copy number: Low Copy
Gene/Insert
  Gene/Insert name: M13 genes I-V and VII-XI
  Species: Synthetic
Terms and licenses: Academic/Nonprofit Terms; Industry Terms: Not Available to Industry
Depositor comments: Plasmid contains Low Copy pBBR1 replication origin. Please visit https://doi.org/10.1101/2024.09.02.610857 for bioRxiv preprint. Also see Pathania et al. bioRxiv 2022 (https://doi.org/10.1101/2022.05.11.491355) for related work.
How to cite: pSEVA63_HelperΔgIII was a gift from Manish Kushwaha (Addgene plasmid # 190433 ; http://n2t.net/addgene:190433 ; RRID:Addgene_190433)
