[The description below was written by a language model from this plasmid's Addgene catalogue record and pLannotate feature annotations shown in this document.]
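Description:
pSEVA63_HelperΔgIII is a bacterial helper plasmid for synthetic biology, built on the modular pSEVA631 backbone. It replicates from the broad-host-range pBBR1 oriV with its cognate Rep protein, which the depositor describes as low copy. Selection is by gentamicin resistance, provided by the GmR acetyltransferase gene downstream of a class 1 integron Pc promoter. The backbone also carries an incP oriT, which would allow conjugative mobilisation when transfer functions are supplied in trans, and the lambda t0 and rrnB T1 terminators that insulate the cargo region in SEVA vectors.

The cargo is the M13 filamentous phage gene set without gIII, recorded as genes I–V and VII–XI. The feature table annotates genes X and V (replication and single-strand DNA binding), VII, IX and VIII (minor and major coat proteins), the fd central terminator, then VI, I and IV (minor coat and assembly/secretion functions). Genes II and XI are not called separately. The unannotated stretch upstream of gene X and the gene I reading frame are where they would normally lie, but the annotation does not confirm this. No added promoter is annotated for the phage genes, so expression presumably relies on native phage signals. A short M13 ori fragment is detected, but the depositor states there is no M13 packaging signal, so the plasmid itself should not be packaged into particles.

Because the minor coat protein pIII, needed for infection of recipient cells, is missing, the plasmid supplies phage functions in trans but cannot yield infective particles unless gIII is provided separately. The associated work used phage-mediated intercellular CRISPRi for biocomputation in bacterial consortia, which fits a role in controlling cell-to-cell transfer of phagemid DNA.
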