Features (pLannotate 1.2.2; 18 found; start..end, strand, type, name):
     34..168     +  rep_origin     M13 ori (fragment) (sequence partly withheld): M13 bacteriophage origin of replication; arrow indicates direction of (+) strand synthesis
   1070..1405    +  CDS            M13 gene X (sequence partly withheld): pX; X; replication
   1417..1680    +  CDS            M13 gene V (sequence partly withheld): pV; V; replication
   1682..1783    +  CDS            M13 gene VII (sequence withheld): pVII; VII; minor coat protein
   1780..1875    +  CDS            IX (sequence withheld): G9P_BPM13 - Experimental evidence at protein level: Swiss-Prot protein existence level 1. May initiate with G7P the virion concomitant assembly-budding process, by interacting with the packaging signal of the viral genome. The assembly-budding takes place at the host inner membrane. In turn, G7P and G9P are present at the end of the filamentous virion that emerges first from the bacterial host. From Enterobacteria phage M13 (Bacteriophage M13).
   1875..2096    +  CDS            M13 gene VIII (sequence partly withheld): pVIII; VIII; major coat protein
   2100..2148    +  terminator     fd terminator (sequence withheld): central terminator from bacteriophage fd (Otsuka and Kunisawa, 1982)
   2197..2535    +  CDS            M13 gene VI (sequence partly withheld): pVI; VI; minor coat protein
   2537..3583    +  CDS            M13 gene I (sequence partly withheld): pI; I; phage assembly
   3561..4841    +  CDS            M13 gene IV (sequence partly withheld): pIV; IV; phage assembly
   4879..4903    +  CDS            lacZα (fragment): LacZα fragment of β-galactosidase; lacZ fragment
   4914..5008    +  terminator     lambda t0 terminator: transcription terminator from phage lambda
   5039..5067    +  promoter       Pc promoter: intI1 (promoter lies within the coding sequence); class 1 integron promoter
   5256..5789    +  CDS            GmR: gentamycin acetyltransferase; aacC1; confers resistance to gentamycin
   6000..6108    +  oriT           oriT: incP origin of transfer
   6119..6781    -  CDS            pBBR1 Rep: replication protein for the broad-host-range plasmid pBBR1 from Bordetella bronchiseptica
   6782..7553    -  rep_origin     pBBR1 oriV: replication origin of the broad-host-range plasmid pBBR1 from Bordetella bronchiseptica; requires the pBBR1 Rep protein for replication
   7668..7754    -  terminator     rrnB T1 terminator: Escherichia coli rrnB; transcription terminator T1 from the E. coli rrnB gene
>Addgene plasmid #190433 | pSEVA63_HelperΔgIII | addgene full sequence | sequence record 377863 | Addgene NGS Result
AGCGGATAACAATTTCACACAGGAGGCCGCCTAGGCCTATTGGTTAAAAAATGAGCTGATTTAACAAAAA
TTTAACGCGAATTTTAACAAAAT
[37 nt withheld, positions 94-130]
T
[100 nt withheld, positions 132-231]
CTCAGGC
[89 nt withheld, positions 239-327]
T
[32 nt withheld, positions 329-360]
TTTTGAATCTTTACCTACACATTACTCA
[44 nt withheld, positions 389-432]
TTGCGTTGAAATAAAGGCTTCTCCC
[83 nt withheld, positions 458-540]
TTCTT
[40 nt withheld, positions 546-585]
T
[191 nt withheld, positions 587-777]
G
[80 nt withheld, positions 779-858]
CTCTAATCCTGACCTGTTGGAGTTTGCTTCCGGTCTGGTTCGCTTTGAA
[62 nt withheld, positions 908-969]
CCGCTTTGCTTCTGACTATAATAGTCAGGGTAAAGACCTG
[116 nt withheld, positions 1010-1125]
TATTACCCCCTCTGGCAAAACTTCTTTTGCAAAAGCCTCTCGCTATTTTGGTTTTTATCGTCGTCTGGTA
AACGAGGGTTATGATAGTGTTGCTCTTACT
[44 nt withheld, positions 1226-1269]
ATGTGGTATTCCTAAATCTCAACTGATGAATCTTTCT
[50 nt withheld, positions 1307-1356]
T
[57 nt withheld, positions 1358-1414]
C
[33 nt withheld, positions 1416-1448]
CCAATTTACTACT
[83 nt withheld, positions 1462-1544]
TCTTGTCAAGATTACTCTTGATGAAGGTCAGCCAGCCTATGCGCCTGGTCTGTACACCGTTCATCTGTCC
TCTTTCAAAGTTGGTCAGTTCGGTTCC
[249 nt withheld, positions 1642-1890]
CCCTCAAAGCCTCTGTAGCCGTTGCTACCCTCGTTCCG
[48 nt withheld, positions 1929-1976]
A
[175 nt withheld, positions 1978-2152]
CGACCT
[121 nt withheld, positions 2159-2279]
T
[104 nt withheld, positions 2281-2384]
TCAATTACCCTCTGACTTTGTTCAGGGT
[56 nt withheld, positions 2413-2468]
A
[258 nt withheld, positions 2470-2727]
ATCTGATTTGCTTGCTATTGGGCGCGGTAATGATTCCTACGATGAAAATAAAAACGGCTTGCTTGTTCTC
GATGAGTGCGGTACTTGGTTTAATACCCGTTCTTGGAATGAT
[32 nt withheld, positions 2840-2871]
ACATGCTCGTAAATTAGGATGGGATATTATTTTTCTTGTTCAGGAC
[44 nt withheld, positions 2918-2961]
TGTTGTTTATTGTCGTCGTCTGGACAGAATTACTTTACCTTTTGTCGGTACTTTATATTCTCTTATTACT
GGCTCGAAAATGCCTCTGCCTAAATTACATGTTGGCGTTGTTAAATATGGC
[53 nt withheld, positions 3083-3135]
GTATAACGCATATGATACTAAACAGGCTTTTTCTAGTAATTATGATTCCGGTGTTTATTCTTATTTAACG
[107 nt withheld, positions 3206-3312]
T
[197 nt withheld, positions 3314-3510]
ACTCACATATATTGATTTATGTACTGTTTCC
[84 nt withheld, positions 3542-3625]
G
[35 nt withheld, positions 3627-3661]
TGTAACTTGGTATTCAAAGCAATCAGGCGAATCCGTTATTGTTTCTCCCGATGTAAAAGGTACTGTTACT
GTATATTCATCTGACGTTAAACCTGAAAATCTACGCAATTTCTTTATTTCTGTTTTACGTGCAAATAATT
TTGATATGGTAGGTTCTAACCCTTCCATTATTCAGAAGTATAATCCAAACAA
[35 nt withheld, positions 3854-3888]
A
[72 nt withheld, positions 3890-3961]
TTTTAAAATTAATAACGTTCGGGCAAAGGATTTAATACGAGTTGTCGAATTGTTTGTAAAGTCTAATACT
TCTAAATCCTCAAATGTATTATCTATTGACGGCTCTAATCTATTAGTTGTTAGTGCTCCTAAAGATATTT
TAGATAACCTTCCTCAATTCCTTTCA
[35 nt withheld, positions 4128-4162]
GGGTTTGATATTT
[32 nt withheld, positions 4176-4207]
ATTTGCTGCTGGCTCTCAGCGTGGCACTGTTGCAGGC
[41 nt withheld, positions 4245-4285]
TGGTGGTTCGTTCGGTATTTTTAAT
[68 nt withheld, positions 4311-4378]
A
[35 nt withheld, positions 4380-4414]
C
[38 nt withheld, positions 4416-4453]
G
[38 nt withheld, positions 4455-4492]
GATTGAGCGTCAAAATGTAGGTATTTCCATGAGCGTTTTTCCT
[38 nt withheld, positions 4536-4573]
C
[68 nt withheld, positions 4575-4642]
T
[217 nt withheld, positions 4644-4860]
CATGCAAGCTTGCGGCCGCGTCGTGACTGGGAAAACCCTGGCGACTAGTCTTGGACTCCTGTTGATAGAT
CCAGTAATGACCTCAGAACTCCATCTGGATTTGTTCAGAACGCTCGGTTGCCGCCGGGCGTTTTTTATTG
GTGAGAATCCAGGGGTCCCCAATAATTACGATTTAAATTTGACATAAGCCTGTTCGGTTCGTAAACTGTA
ATGCAAGTAGCGTATGCGCTCACGCAACTGGTCCAGAACCTTGACCGAACGCAGCGGTGGTAACGGCGCA
GTGGCGGTTTTCATGGCTTGTTATGACTGTTTTTTTGTACAGCCTATGCCTCGGGCATCCAAGCAGCAAG
CGCGTTACGCCGTGGGTCGATGTTTGATGTTATGGAGCAGCAACGATGTTACGCAGCAGCAACGATGTTA
CGCAGCAGGGCAGTCGCCCTAAAACAAAGTTAGGTGGCTCAAGTATGGGCATCATTCGCACATGTAGGCT
CGGCCCTGACCAAGTCAAATCCATGCGGGCTGCTCTTGATCTTTTCGGTCGTGAGTTCGGAGACGTAGCC
ACCTACTCCCAACATCAGCCGGACTCCGATTACCTCGGGAACTTGCTCCGTAGTAAGACATTCATCGCGC
TTGCTGCCTTCGACCAAGAAGCGGTTGTTGGCGCTCTCGCGGCTTACGTTCTGCCCAAGTTTGAGCAGCC
GCGTAGTGAGATCTATATCTATGATCTCGCAGTCTCCGGAGAGCACCGGAGGCAGGGCATTGCCACCGCG
CTCATCAATCTCCTCAAGCATGAGGCCAACGCGCTTGGTGCTTATGTGATCTACGTGCAAGCAGATTACG
GTGACGATCCCGCAGTGGCTCTCTATACAAAGTTGGGCATACGGGAAGAAGTGATGCACTTTGATATCGA
CCCAAGTACCGCCACCTAACAATTCGTTCAAGCCGAGATCGGCTTCCCGGCCGCGGAGTTGTTCGGTAAA
TTGGACAACGGTCCGCGCGTTGTCCTTTTCCGCTGCATAACCCTGCTTCGGGGTCATTATAGCGATTTTT
TCGGTATATCCATCCTTTTTCGCACGATATACAGGATTTTGCCAAAGGGTTCGTGTAGACTTTCCTTGGT
GTATCCAACGGCGTCAGCCGGGCAGGATAGGTGAAGTAGGCCCACCCGCGAGCGGGTGTTCCTTCTTCAC
TGTCCCTTATTCGCACCTGGCGGTGCTCAACGGGAATCCTGCTCTGCGAGGCTGGCCGTAGGCCGGCCCT
ACCGGCGCGGCAGCGTTACCCGTGTCGGCGGCTCCAACGGCTCGCCATCGTCCAGAAAACACGGCTCATC
GGGCATCGGCAGGCGCTGCTGCCCGCGCCGTTCCCATTCCTCCGTTTCGGTCAAGGCTGGCAGGTCTGGT
TCCATGCCCGGAATGCCGGGCTGGCTGGGCGGCTCCTCGCCGGGGCCGGTCGGTAGTTGCTGCTCGCCCG
GATACAGGGTCGGGATGCGGCGCAGGTCGCCATGCCCCAACAGCGATTCGTCCTGGTCGTCGTGATCAAC
CACCACGGCGGCACTGAACACCGACAGGCGCAACTGGTCGCGGGGCTGGCCCCACGCCACGCGGTCATTG
ACCACGTAGGCCGACACGGTGCCGGGGCCGTTGAGCTTCACGACGGAGATCCAGCGCTCGGCCACCAAGT
CCTTGACTGCGTATTGGACCGTCCGCAAAGAACGTCCGATGAGCTTGGAAAGTGTCTTCTGGCTGACCAC
CACGGCGTTCTGGTGGCCCATCTGCGCCACGAGGTGATGCAGCAGCATTGCCGCCGTGGGTTTCCTCGCA
ATAAGCCCGGCCCACGCCTCATGCGCTTTGCGTTCCGTTTGCACCCAGTGACCGGGCTTGTTCTTGGCTT
GAATGCCGATTTCTCTGGACTGCGTGGCCATGCTTATCTCCATGCGGTAGGGGTGCCGCACGGTTGCGGC
ACCATGCGCAATCAGCTGCAACTTTTCGGCAGCGCGACAACAATTATGCGTTGCGTAAAAGTGGCAGTCA
ATTACAGATTTTCTTTAACCTACGCAATGAGCTATTGCGGGGGGTGCCGCAATGAGCTGTTGCGTACCCC
CCTTTTTTAAGTTGTTGATTTTTAAGTCTTTCGCATTTCGCCCTATATCTAGTTCTTTGGTGCCCAAAGA
AGGGCACCCCTGCGGGGTTCCCCCACGCCTTCGGCGCGGCTCCCCCTCCGGCAAAAAGTGGCCCCTCCGG
GGCTTGTTGATCGACTGCGCGGCCTTCGGCCTTGCCCAAGGTGGCGCTGCCCCCTTGGAACCCCCGCACT
CGCCGCCGTGAGGCTCGGGGGGCAGGCGGGCGGGCTTCGCCCTTCGACTGCCCCCACTCGCATAGGCTTG
GGTCGTTCCAGGCGCGTCAAGGCCAAGCCGCTGCGCGGTCGCTGCGCGAGCCTTGACCCGCCTTCCACTT
GGTGTCCAACCGGCAAGCGAAGCGCGCAGGCCGCAGGCCGGAGGCTTTTCCCCAGAGAAAATTAAAAAAA
TTGATGGGGCAAGGCCGCAGGCCGCGCAGTTGGAGCCGGTGGGTATGTGGTCGAAGGCTGGGTAGCCGGT
GGGCAATCCCTGTGGTCAAGCTCGTGGGCAGGCGCAGCCTGTCCATCAGCTTGTCCAGCAGGGTTGTCCA
CGGGCCGAGCGAAGCGAGCCAGCCGGTGGCCGCTCGCGGCCATCGTCCACATATCCACGGGCTGGCAAGG
GAGCGCAGCGACCGCGCAGGGCGAAGCCCGGAGAGCAAGCCCGTAGGGGGGGCGCGCCCAGCTGTCTAGG
GCGGCGGATTTGTCCTACTCAGGAGAGCGTTCACCGACAAACAACAGATAAAACGAAAGGCCCAGTCTTT
CGACTGAGCCTTTCGTTTTATTTGATGCCTTTAATTAA
